>Addgene plasmid #163238 | A0A0U5XJG3 | addgene full sequence | sequence record 336018 | Addgene NGS Result
TAATACGACTCACTATAGGGGAATTGTGAGCGGATAACAATTCCCCTCTAGAAATAATTTTGTTTAACTT
TAAGAAGGAGATATACATATGTATGATGCTATTGTCATTGGAGCAGGTCTGGTTGGTCTAGGTGTAGTCA
ATGCCCTTCAGGAAGCAGATCCCCAGCGTCGTATATTGATACTCGAGAAAGAGAGAGGTCCAGCTGCCCA
TCAATCCGGTCATAACAGCAACGTTGTACATTCTGGAATCTATTACACACCGGGTTCACTCAAAGCCCAG
CTTGCTAAACAAGGCAATCGATCAATGTTCGCCTTTTGCCGTGAGCATGACCTCTATCATGACCAATGTG
GTAAAGTCATTGTAGCAACACAACTCAACGAGTTGGATCGACTGGAAAATATCTACCAAAGGGGTCTGCA
AAACGGCCTGCAGGTCACTAGATTATCTCAGGCTCAATTGAGAGAAAGAGAACCGCACGTTAACGGCTTG
GAAGCATTGTTGGTCCCAGATGCTGGAATTGTTAATTATGCTGAAGTCGCAACTAAGTTGGCAGAAATTA
TCGTACGAAGAGGTGGTGAGATAGCTTACGGACATCAAGTGGAAGCCATTCATGAGCATGCTGCAGGCGT
AACAGTTACGGCCGCAGGTGACTCGTTTGAGGGGAAGCTGCTGATTAACTGTGCAGGATTATTTTCAGAC
AGAATAGCTAAATTGGCCGGATATGAGACAGGGATGAAGATAGTACCTTTTAGAGGTGAATATTACGTTT
TGGACGACGCTAAGAACCATCTTGTTAATCACCTAATTTACCCTGTTCCAAATCCTGATTTCCCTTTCCT
CGGTGTGCACTTTACTCGAATGTATAACGGTAAGCGAGATGTAGGGCCTAATGCAGTTCTGGCTTTTAAA
AGAGAAGGTTATAGAAAGTGTGACTTTTCTCTTCGTGACCTGAGTGAAGTGCTCGGGTACAGAGGTTTCT
GGAAGATAGCCGGTAACTACTTGGGTGAAGGCCTTGCCGAAATGAGAAGGTCACTCTCACGAAGGCGATT
CGCCGAAAACGCACGTAGGTTGATTCCAGCATTGCAGGAGCAGGATATTCGACCAGGTCCTGCCGGCGTA
CGTGCCCAGGCTCTAACGGCCGACGGTAAACTCGTGGACGATTTCCATTTTGTACAAGGGCAGCGAAGTC
TTCATGTCTGCAACGCTCCCAGTCCTGCAGCTACCGCAAGTCTAGAGATTGGTCGTGAGATTGTCAGAAG
GCACTTAAGCGCATTCGCCGCTGCCTTGGAACACCACCATCACCACCACCACCACCACCACTGAGATCCG
GCTGCTAACAAAGCCCGAAAGGAAGCTGAGTTGGCTGCTGCCACCGCTGAGCAATAACTAGCATAACCCC
TTGGGGCCTCTAAACGGGTCTTGAGGGGTTTTTTGCTGAAAGGAGGAACTATATCCGGATTGGCGAATGG
G
[124 nt withheld, positions 1472-1595]
C
[91 nt withheld, positions 1597-1687]
A
[49 nt withheld, positions 1689-1737]
CCTTTGACGTTGGAGTCCACGTTCTTT
[37 nt withheld, positions 1765-1801]
ACCCTATCTCGGTCTATTCTTTTGATTTATAAGGGATTTTGCCGATTTCGGCCTATTGGTTAAAAAATGA
GCTGATTTAACAAAAATTTAACGCGAATTTTAACAAAATATTAACGCTTACAATTTAGGTGGCACTTTTC
GGGGAAATGTGCGCGGAACCCCTATTTGTTTATTTTTCTAAATACATTCAAATATGTATCCGCTCATGAG
ACAATAACCCTGATAAATGCTTCAATAATATTGAAAAAGGAAGAGTATGAGTATTCAACATTTCCGTGTC
GCCCTTATTCCCTTTTTTGCGGCATTTTGCCTTCCTGTTTTTGCTCACCCAGAAACGCTGGTGAAAGTAA
AAGATGCTGAAGATCAGTTGGGTGCACGAGTGGGTTACATCGAACTGGATCTCAACAGCGGTAAGATCCT
TGAGAGTTTTCGCCCCGAAGAACGTTTTCCAATGATGAGCACTTTTAAAGTTCTGCTATGTGGCGCGGTA
TTATCCCGTATTGACGCCGGGCAAGAGCAACTCGGTCGCCGCATACACTATTCTCAGAATGACTTGGTTG
AGTACTCACCAGTCACAGAAAAGCATCTTACGGATGGCATGACAGTAAGAGAATTATGCAGTGCTGCCAT
AACCATGAGTGATAACACTGCGGCCAACTTACTTCTGACAACGATCGGAGGACCGAAGGAGCTAACCGCT
TTTTTGCACAACATGGGGGATCATGTAACTCGCCTTGATCGTTGGGAACCGGAGCTGAATGAAGCCATAC
CAAACGACGAGCGTGACACCACGATGCCTGCAGCAATGGCAACAACGTTGCGCAAACTATTAACTGGCGA
ACTACTTACTCTAGCTTCCCGGCAACAATTAATAGACTGGATGGAGGCGGATAAAGTTGCAGGACCACTT
CTGCGCTCGGCCCTTCCGGCTGGCTGGTTTATTGCTGATAAATCTGGAGCCGGTGAGCGTGGGTCTCGCG
GTATCATTGCAGCACTGGGGCCAGATGGTAAGCCCTCCCGTATCGTAGTTATCTACACGACGGGGAGTCA
GGCAACTATGGATGAACGAAATAGACAGATCGCTGAGATAGGTGCCTCACTGATTAAGCATTGGTAACTG
TCAGACCAAGTTTACTCATATATACTTTAGATTGATTTAAAACTTCATTTTTAATTTAAAAGGATCTAGG
TGAAGATCCTTTTTGATAATCTCATGACCAAAATCCCTTAACGTGAGTTTTCGTTCCACTGAGCGTCAGA
CCCCGTAGAAAAGATCAAAGGATCTTCTTGAGATCCTTTTTTTCTGCGCGTAATCTGCTGCTTGCAAACA
AAAAAACCACCGCTACCAGCGGTGGTTTGTTTGCCGGATCAAGAGCTACCAACTCTTTTTCCGAAGGTAA
CTGGCTTCAGCAGAGCGCAGATACCAAATACTGTCCTTCTAGTGTAGCCGTAGTTAGGCCACCACTTCAA
GAACTCTGTAGCACCGCCTACATACCTCGCTCTGCTAATCCTGTTACCAGTGGCTGCTGCCAGTGGCGAT
AAGTCGTGTCTTACCGGGTTGGACTCAAGACGATAGTTACCGGATAAGGCGCAGCGGTCGGGCTGAACGG
GGGGTTCGTGCACACAGCCCAGCTTGGAGCGAACGACCTACACCGAACTGAGATACCTACAGCGTGAGCT
ATGAGAAAGCGCCACGCTTCCCGAAGGGAGAAAGGCGGACAGGTATCCGGTAAGCGGCAGGGTCGGAACA
GGAGAGCGCACGAGGGAGCTTCCAGGGGGAAACGCCTGGTATCTTTATAGTCCTGTCGGGTTTCGCCACC
TCTGACTTGAGCGTCGATTTTTGTGATGCTCGTCAGGGGGGCGGAGCCTATGGAAAAACGCCAGCAACGC
GGCCTTTTTACGGTTCCTGGCCTTTTGCTGGCCTTTTGCTCACATGTTCTTTCCTGCGTTATCCCCTGAT
TCTGTGGATAACCGTATTACCGCCTTTGAGTGAGCTGATACCGCTCGCCGCAGCCGAACGACCGAGCGCA
GCGAGTCAGTGAGCGAGGAAGCGGAAGAGCGCCTGATGCGGTATTTTCTCCTTACGCATCTGTGCGGTAT
TTCACACCGCAATGGTGCACTCTCAGTACAATCTGCTCTGATGCCGCATAGTTAAGCCAGTATACACTCC
GCTATCGCTACGTGACTGGGTCATGGCTGCGCCCCGACACCCGCCAACACCCGCTGACGCGCCCTGACGG
GCTTGTCTGCTCCCGGCATCCGCTTACAGACAAGCTGTGACAGTCTCCGGGAGCTGCATGTGTCAGAGGT
TTTCACCGTCATCACCGAAACGCGCGAGGCAGCTGCGGTAAAGCTCATCAGCGTGGTCGTGAAGCGATTC
ACAGATGTCTGCCTGTTCATCCGCGTCCAGCTCGTTGAGTTTCTCCAGAAGCGTTAATGTCTGGCTTCTG
ATAAAGCGGGCCATGTTAAGGGCGGTTTTTTCCTGTTTGGTCACTGATGCCTCCGTGTAAGGGGGATTTC
TGTTCATGGGGGTAATGATACCGATGAAACGAGAGAGGATGCTCACGATACGGGTTACTGATGATGAACA
TGCCCGGTTACTGGAACGTTGTGAGGGTAAACAACTGGCGGTATGGATGCGGCGGGACCAGAGAAAAATC
ACTCAGGGTCAATGCCAGCGCTTCGTTAATACAGATGTAGGTGTTCCACAGGGTAGCCAGCAGCATCCTG
CGATGCAGATCCGGAACATAATGGTGCAGGGCGCTGACTTCCGCGTTTCCAGACTTTACGAAACACGGAA
ACCGAAGACCATTCATGTTGTTGCTCAGGTCGCAGACGTTTTGCAGCAGCAGTCGCTTCACGTTCGCTCG
CGTATCGGTGATTCATTCTGCTAACCAGTAAGGCAACCCCGCCAGCCTAGCCGGGTCCTCAACGACAGGA
GCACGATCATGCGCACCCGTGGGGCCGCCATGCCGGCGATAATGGCCTGCTTCTCGCCGAAACGTTTGGT
GGCGGGACCAGTGACGAAGGCTTGAGCGAGGGCGTGCAAGATTCCGAATACCGCAAGCGACAGGCCGATC
ATCGTCGCGCTCCAGCGAAAGCGGTCCTCGCCGAAAATGACCCAGAGCGCTGCCGGCACCTGTCCTACGA
GTTGCATGATAAAGAAGACAGTCATAAGTGCGGCGACGATAGTCATGCCCCGCGCCCACCGGAAGGAGCT
GACTGGGTTGAAGGCTCTCAAGGGCATCGGTCGAGATCCCGGTGCCTAATGAGTGAGCTAACTTACATTA
ATTGCGTTGCGCTCACTGCCCGCTTTCCAGTCGGGAAACCTGTCGTGCCAGCTGCATTAATGAATCGGCC
AACGCGCGGGGAGAGGCGGTTTGCGTATTGGGCGCCAGGGTGGTTTTTCTTTTCACCAGTGAGACGGGCA
ACAGCTGATTGCCCTTCACCGCCTGGCCCTGAGAGAGTTGCAGCAAGCGGTCCACGCTGGTTTGCCCCAG
CAGGCGAAAATCCTGTTTGATGGTGGTTAACGGCGGGATATAACATGAGCTGTCTTCGGTATCATCGTAT
CCCACTACCGAGATATCCGCACCAACGCGCAGCCCGGACTCGGTAATGGCGCGCATTGCGCCCAGCGCCA
TCTGATCGTTGGCAACCAGCATCGCAGTGGGAACGATGCCCTCATTCAGCATTTGCATGGTTTGTTGAAA
ACCGGACATGGCACTCCAGTCGCCTTCCCGTTCCGCTATCGGCTGAATTTGATTGCGAGTGAGATATTTA
TGCCAGCCAGCCAGACGCAGACGCGCCGAGACAGAACTTAATGGGCCCGCTAACAGCGCGATTTGCTGGT
GACCCAATGCGACCAGATGCTCCACGCCCAGTCGCGTACCGTCTTCATGGGAGAAAATAATACTGTTGAT
GGGTGTCTGGTCAGAGACATCAAGAAATAACGCCGGAACATTAGTGCAGGCAGCTTCCACAGCAATGGCA
TCCTGGTCATCCAGCGGATAGTTAATGATCAGCCCACTGACGCGTTGCGCGAGAAGATTGTGCACCGCCG
CTTTACAGGCTTCGACGCCGCTTCGTTCTACCATCGACACCACCACGCTGGCACCCAGTTGATCGGCGCG
AGATTTAATCGCCGCGACAATTTGCGACGGCGCGTGCAGGGCCAGACTGGAGGTGGCAACGCCAATCAGC
AACGACTGTTTGCCCGCCAGTTGTTGTGCCACGCGGTTGGGAATGTAATTCAGCTCCGCCATCGCCGCTT
CCACTTTTTCCCGCGTTTTCGCAGAAACGTGGCTGGCCTGGTTCACCACGCGGGAAACGGTCTGATAAGA
GACACCGGCATACTCTGCGACATCGTATAACGTTACTGGTTTCACATTCACCACCCTGAATTGACTCTCT
TCCGGGCGCTATCATGCCATACCGCGAAAGGTTTTGCGCCATTCGATGGTGTCCGGGATCTCGACGCTCT
CCCTTATGCGACTCCTGCATTAGGAAGCAGCCCAGTAGTAGGTTGAGGCCGTTGAGCACCGCCGCCGCAA
GGAATGGTGCATGCAAGGAGATGGCGCCCAACAGTCCCCCGGCCACGGGGCCTGCCACCATACCCACGCC
GAAACAAGCGCTCATGAGCCCGAAGTGGCGAGCCCGATCTTCCCCATCGGTGATGTCGGCGATATAGGCG
CCAGCAACCGCACCTGTGGCGCCGGTGATGCCGGCCACGATGCGTCCGGCGTAGAGGATCGAGATCTCGA
TCCCGCGAAAT
Features (pLannotate 1.2.2; 18 found; start..end, strand, type, name):
      1..19      +  promoter       T7 promoter: promoter for bacteriophage T7 RNA polymerase
     20..44      +  protein_bind   lac operator: The lac repressor binds to the lac operator to inhibit transcription in E. coli. This inhibition can be relieved by adding lactose or isopropyl-β-D-thiogalactopyranoside (IPTG). lac repressor encoded by lacI
     59..81      +  RBS            RBS: efficient ribosome binding site from bacteriophage T7 gene 10 (Olins and Rangwala, 1989)
   1292..1318    +  CDS            9xHis: 9xHis affinity tag
   1331..1380    +  CDS            SET1 (fragment): solubility-enhancement tag derived from T7 phage gene 10B
   1388..1435    +  terminator     T7 terminator: transcription terminator for bacteriophage T7 RNA polymerase
   1472..1900    +  rep_origin     f1 ori (sequence partly withheld): f1 bacteriophage origin of replication; arrow indicates direction of (+) strand synthesis
   1953..2057    +  promoter       AmpR promoter: bla
   2058..2918    +  CDS            AmpR: β-lactamase; bla; confers resistance to ampicillin, carbenicillin, and related antibiotics
   3089..3677    +  rep_origin     ori: high-copy-number ColE1/pMB1/pBR322/pUC origin of replication
   3863..4002    -  misc_feature   bom: basis of mobility region from pBR322
   4104..4295    -  CDS            rop: Rop protein, which maintains plasmids at low copy number; rop
   4312..4692    +  CDS            YPB1_ECOLX: Protein predicted: Swiss-Prot protein existence level 4. From Escherichia coli.
   4764..5055    -  CDS            TcR (fragment): tetracycline efflux protein; tet; confers resistance to tetracycline
   5070..5091    -  protein_bind   CAP binding site: CAP binding activates transcription in the presence of cAMP. E. coli catabolite activator protein
   5104..6186    -  CDS            lacI: lac repressor; lacI; The lac repressor binds to the lac operator to inhibit transcription in E. coli. This inhibition can be relieved by adding lactose or isopropyl-β-D-thiogalactopyranoside (IPTG).
   6187..6264    -  promoter       lacI promoter: lacI
   6272..6551    -  CDS            TcR (fragment): tetracycline efflux protein; tet; confers resistance to tetracycline
