[The description below was written by a language model from this plasmid's Addgene catalogue record and pLannotate feature annotations shown in this document.]
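Description:
A0A0U5XJG3 is a bacterial expression plasmid built on the pET21a(+) backbone for inducible production in E. coli of a Serratia marcescens protein annotated as a flavoprotein oxidoreductase; the construct is named after the protein's UniProt identifier. It carries the pBR322/ColE1-type origin together with the bom and rop elements, an f1 phage origin, and the β-lactamase gene (AmpR) with its own promoter for ampicillin selection. The catalogue lists it as high copy, although rop is normally associated with reduced copy number. Short tetracycline-resistance fragments detected in the backbone are non-functional pBR322 remnants.

Expression is driven by a T7 promoter immediately followed by a lac operator and the strong T7 gene 10 ribosome binding site, with a T7 terminator downstream. The plasmid-borne lacI gene supplies lac repressor, which keeps transcription off until IPTG or lactose is added. Expression also requires a host providing T7 RNA polymerase. The insert itself was not annotated by the automated feature table, but it evidently occupies the unannotated region between the RBS and the C-terminal polyhistidine tag. The catalogue describes that tag as 10xHis, while the annotation tool matched a 9xHis feature. The catalogue also lists an N-terminal T7 tag from the backbone, which the feature table does not show. A short fragment labelled SET1, just upstream of the terminator, is probably only sequence similarity to T7 gene 10-derived backbone sequence.

The plasmid was deposited with a study that experimentally tested enzyme functional annotations in the EC 1.1.3.15 class. This suggests use for recombinant expression and His-tag affinity purification for activity testing.
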