Addgene plasmid #163238: A0A0U5XJG3
Purpose: Inducible expression of UniProt identifier A0A0U5XJG3
Depositing lab: Martin Engqvist. Depositing organization: Chalmers University of Technology. Publication: Experimental and computational investigation of enzyme functional annotations uncovers misannotation in the EC 1.1.3.15 enzyme class. Rembeza E, Engqvist MKM. PLoS Comput Biol. 2021 Sep 23;17(9):e1009446. doi: 10.1371/journal.pcbi.1009446. eCollection 2021 Sep. PubMed 34555022.
Backbone
  Vector backbone: pET21a(+)
  Vector type: Bacterial Expression
Growth in bacteria
  Bacterial resistance: Ampicillin, 100 μg/mL
  Growth temperature: 37°C
  Growth strain: DH5alpha
  Copy number: High Copy
Gene/Insert
  Gene/Insert name: A0A0U5XJG3 (alt name: flavoprotein oxidoreductase)
  Species: Serratia marcescens
  Promoter: T7
  Tag / fusion protein: T7 (N terminal on backbone); 10xHis (C terminal on backbone)
  Cloning method: Unknown
  Sequencing primers: 5′ T7; 3′ T7-term
Terms and licenses: Academic/Nonprofit Terms; Industry Terms: Not Available to Industry
Depositor comments: Insert name is a UniProt identifier
How to cite: A0A0U5XJG3 was a gift from Martin Engqvist (Addgene plasmid # 163238 ; http://n2t.net/addgene:163238 ; RRID:Addgene_163238)
