>Addgene plasmid #163238 | A0A0U5XJG3 | depositor partial sequence | sequence record 316350 | insert gene sequence
ATGTATGATGCTATTGTCATTGGAGCAGGTCTGGTTGGTCTAGGTGTAGTCAATGCCCTTCAGGAAGCAG
ATCCCCAGCGTCGTATATTGATACTCGAGAAAGAGAGAGGTCCAGCTGCCCATCAATCCGGTCATAACAG
CAACGTTGTACATTCTGGAATCTATTACACACCGGGTTCACTCAAAGCCCAGCTTGCTAAACAAGGCAAT
CGATCAATGTTCGCCTTTTGCCGTGAGCATGACCTCTATCATGACCAATGTGGTAAAGTCATTGTAGCAA
CACAACTCAACGAGTTGGATCGACTGGAAAATATCTACCAAAGGGGTCTGCAAAACGGCCTGCAGGTCAC
TAGATTATCTCAGGCTCAATTGAGAGAAAGAGAACCGCACGTTAACGGCTTGGAAGCATTGTTGGTCCCA
GATGCTGGAATTGTTAATTATGCTGAAGTCGCAACTAAGTTGGCAGAAATTATCGTACGAAGAGGTGGTG
AGATAGCTTACGGACATCAAGTGGAAGCCATTCATGAGCATGCTGCAGGCGTAACAGTTACGGCCGCAGG
TGACTCGTTTGAGGGGAAGCTGCTGATTAACTGTGCAGGATTATTTTCAGACAGAATAGCTAAATTGGCC
GGATATGAGACAGGGATGAAGATAGTACCTTTTAGAGGTGAATATTACGTTTTGGACGACGCTAAGAACC
ATCTTGTTAATCACCTAATTTACCCTGTTCCAAATCCTGATTTCCCTTTCCTCGGTGTGCACTTTACTCG
AATGTATAACGGTAAGCGAGATGTAGGGCCTAATGCAGTTCTGGCTTTTAAAAGAGAAGGTTATAGAAAG
TGTGACTTTTCTCTTCGTGACCTGAGTGAAGTGCTCGGGTACAGAGGTTTCTGGAAGATAGCCGGTAACT
ACTTGGGTGAAGGCCTTGCCGAAATGAGAAGGTCACTCTCACGAAGGCGATTCGCCGAAAACGCACGTAG
GTTGATTCCAGCATTGCAGGAGCAGGATATTCGACCAGGTCCTGCCGGCGTACGTGCCCAGGCTCTAACG
GCCGACGGTAAACTCGTGGACGATTTCCATTTTGTACAAGGGCAGCGAAGTCTTCATGTCTGCAACGCTC
CCAGTCCTGCAGCTACCGCAAGTCTAGAGATTGGTCGTGAGATTGTCAGAAGGCACTTAAGCGCATTCGC
CGCTGCCTTGGAACACCACCATCAC
